Addgene plasmid #147334: pAc5.1B-lambdaN-HA-HsTNRC6C_1207-1690-CIM1CIM2mut-F1389A_Q
Purpose: Insect Expression of HsTNRC6C_1207-1690-CIM1CIM2mut-F1389A
Depositing lab: Elisa Izaurralde. Depositing organization: Max Planck Institute for Developmental Biology. Publication: GW182 proteins cause PABP dissociation from silenced miRNA targets in the absence of deadenylation. Zekri L, Kuzuoglu-Ozturk D, Izaurralde E. EMBO J. 2013 Apr 3;32(7):1052-65. doi: 10.1038/emboj.2013.44. Epub 2013 Mar 5. PubMed 23463101.
Backbone
  Vector backbone: Unknown
  Vector type: Insect Expression
Growth in bacteria
  Bacterial resistance: Ampicillin, 100 μg/mL
  Growth temperature: 37°C
  Growth strain: DH5alpha
  Copy number: Low Copy
Gene/Insert
  Gene/Insert name: HsTNRC6C_1207-1690-CIM1CIM2mut-F1389A
  Species: H. sapiens (human)
  Entrez Gene: TNRC6C
  Cloning method: Unknown
Terms and licenses: Academic/Nonprofit Terms; Industry Terms: Not Available to Industry
Depositor comments: sequence of Hs TNRC6C isoform2 given by NCBI: NM_018996.3. Plasmids from this collection were made available to the research community and donated after the lab closed. Please note that the sequence provided by the depositing laboratory may be theoretical/predicted or based on Sanger sequencing results. There may be discrepancies between sequencing results obtained by Addgene and the depositor sequence. If an Addgene verified sequence is not available, please contact before placing your order to request that our lab fully sequence the plasmid.
How to cite: pAc5.1B-lambdaN-HA-HsTNRC6C_1207-1690-CIM1CIM2mut-F1389A_Q was a gift from Elisa Izaurralde (Addgene plasmid # 147334 ; http://n2t.net/addgene:147334 ; RRID:Addgene_147334)
