[The description below was written by a language model from this plasmid's Addgene catalogue record and pLannotate feature annotations shown in this document.]
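Description:
pAc5.1B-lambdaN-HA-HsTNRC6C_1207-1690-CIM1CIM2mut-F1389A_Q is a 6,945 nt insect expression plasmid. The catalogue lists the backbone as unknown, although the name and the annotated features point to a pAc5.1B-type vector. It is propagated in E. coli through a ColE1/pUC-type origin with ampicillin selection (AmpR under its own bla promoter). The catalogue describes it as low copy, even though the origin annotation is of the high-copy class. A partial tetracycline-resistance fragment and a small SV40 large T remnant are also annotated; these appear to be backbone leftovers rather than functional elements. No marker for selection in insect cells is annotated.

Expression is driven by the Drosophila melanogaster actin 5C promoter, which gives strong constitutive transcription in Drosophila cultured cells, and the transcript ends at an SV40 polyadenylation signal. The open reading frame begins with a short fragment of the bacteriophage lambda N protein, the peptide that binds boxB RNA hairpins. This is followed by an HA epitope (annotated as a fragment of 3xHA, consistent with a single tag) and then residues 1207–1690 of human TNRC6C, numbered according to isoform 2. The name indicates that this C-terminal fragment carries mutations in the CIM1 and CIM2 motifs plus an F1389A substitution; the record does not define these changes further. A vector-derived V5 tag lies downstream of the insert, but the record does not say whether it is in frame or translated.

The lambdaN fusion suits tethering assays, in which the protein is recruited directly to a boxB-containing reporter mRNA, bypassing miRNA and Argonaute. The associated study concerns GW182-family proteins and PABP dissociation from silenced miRNA targets, so this mutant presumably tests which interaction motifs are needed for silencing.
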