Features (pLannotate 1.2.2; 11 found; start..end, strand, type, name):
     56..2568    +  promoter       Ac5 promoter: Drosophila melanogaster actin 5C promoter
   2588..2653    +  CDS            N (fragment): REGN_LAMBD - Experimental evidence at protein level: Swiss-Prot protein existence level 1. Plays a role as a transcriptional antitermination factor that allows the virus to initiate its lytic phase. Activates expression of the delayed viral early genes by modifying host RNA polymerase (RNAP) into a form that is resistant to termination signals. This antitermination function requires the host NusA protein which serves to stabilize the interaction between antitermination protein N and host RNA polymerase. From Escherichia phage lambda (Bacteriophage lambda).
   2678..2704    +  CDS            3xHA (fragment): three tandem HA epitope tags
   2750..4201    +  CDS            TNRC6C (fragment): TNR6C_HUMAN - Also known as KIAA1582. Experimental evidence at protein level: Swiss-Prot protein existence level 1. Plays a role in RNA-mediated gene silencing by micro-RNAs (miRNAs). Required for miRNA-dependent translational repression of complementary mRNAs by argonaute family proteins. As scaffoldng protein associates with argonaute proteins bound to partially complementary mRNAs and simultaneously can recruit CCR4-NOT and PAN deadenylase complexes. From Homo sapiens (Human).
   4230..4271    +  CDS            V5 tag: epitope tag from simian virus 5
   4371..4505    -  polyA_signal   SV40 poly(A) signal: SV40 polyadenylation signal
   4528..4612    -  CDS            large T antigen (fragment): large T antigen from SV40 (simian virus 40)
   4613..5083    +  CDS            TcR (fragment): tetracycline efflux protein; tet; confers resistance to tetracycline
   5127..5715    -  rep_origin     ori: high-copy-number ColE1/pMB1/pBR322/pUC origin of replication
   5886..6746    -  CDS            AmpR: β-lactamase; bla; confers resistance to ampicillin, carbenicillin, and related antibiotics
   6747..6851    -  promoter       AmpR promoter: bla
>Addgene plasmid #147334 | pAc5.1B-lambdaN-HA-HsTNRC6C_1207-1690-CIM1CIM2mut-F1389A_Q | depositor full sequence | sequence record 289781 | Full Sequence
CTTCAAGGAATTAATTCTATATTCTAAAAACACAAATGATACTTCTAAAAAAAATCATGAATGGCATCAA
CTCTGAATCAAATCTTTGCAGATGCACCTACTTCTCATTTCCACTGTCACATCATTTTTCCAGATCTCGC
TGCCTGTTATGTGGCCCACAAACCAAGACACGTTTTATGGCCATTAAAGCTGGCTGATCGTCGCCAAACA
CCAAATACATATCAATATGTACATTCGAGAAAGAAGCGATCAAAGAAGCGTCTTCGGGCGAGTAGGAGAA
TGCGGAGGAGAAGGAGAACGAGCTGATCTAGTATCTCTCCACAATCCAATGCCAACTGACCAACTGGCCA
TATTCGGAGCAATTTGAAGCCAATTTCCATCGCCTGGCGATCGCTCCATTCTTGGCTATATGTTTTTCAC
CGTTCCCGGGGCCATTTTCAAAGACTCGTCGGTAAGATAAGATTGTGTCACTCGCTGTCTCTCTTCATTT
GTCGAAGAATGCTGAGGAATTTCGCGATGACGTCGGCGAGTATTTTGAAGAATGAGAATAATTTGTATTT
ATACGAAAATCAGTTAGTGGAATTTTCTACAAAAACATGTTATCTATAGATAATTTTGTTGCAAAATATG
TTGACTATGACAAAGATTGTATGTATATACCTTTAATGTATTCTCATTTTCTTATGTATTTATAATGGCA
ATGATGATACTGATGATATTTTAAGATGATGCCAGACCACAGGCTGATTTCTGCGTCTTTTGCCGAACGC
AGTGCATGTGCGGTTGTTGTTTTTTGGAATAGTTTCAATTTTCGGACTGTCCGCTTTGATTTCAGTTTCT
TGGCTTATTCAAAAAGCAAAGTAAAGCCAAAAAAGCGAGATGGCAATACCAAATGCGGCAAAACGGTAGT
GGAAGGAAAGGGGTGCGGGGCAGCGGAAGGAAGGGTGGGGCGGGGCGTGGCGGGGTCTGTGGCTGGGCGC
GACGTCACCGACGTTGGAGCCACTCCTTTGACCATGTGTGCGTGTGTGTATTATTCGTGTCTCGCCACTC
GCCGGTTGTTTTTTTCTTTTTATCTCGCTCTCTCTAGCGCCATCTCGTACGCATGCTCAACGCACCGCAT
GTTGCCGTGTCCTTTATGCGTCATTTTGGCTCGAAATAGGCAATTATTTAAACAAAGATTAGTCAACGAA
AACGCTAAAATAAATAAGTCTACAATATGGTTACTTATTGCCATGTGTGTGCAGCCAACGATAGCAACAA
AAGCAACAACACAGTGGCTTTCCCTCTTTCACTTTTTGTTTGCAAGCGCGTGCGAGCAAGACGGCACGAC
CGGCAAACGCAATTACGCTGACAAAGAGCAGACGAAGTTTTGGCCGAAAAACATCAAGGCGCCTGATACG
AATGCATTTGCAATAACAATTGCGATATTTAATATTGTTTATGAAGCTGTTTGACTTCAAAACACACAAA
AAAAAAAATAAAACAAATTATTTGAAAGAGAATTAGGAATCGGACAGCTTATCGTTACGGGCTAACAGCA
CACCGAGACGAAATAGCTTACCTGACGTCACAGCCTCTGGAAGAACTGCCGCCAAGCAGAGAGAGAGAGA
AAAAGAGGGAGAGCAGCTTAGACCGCATGTGCTTGTGTGTGAGGCGTCTCTCTCTTCGTCTCCTGTTTGC
GCAAACGCATAGACTGCACTGAGAAAATCGATTACCTATTTTTTATGAATGAATATTTGCACTATTACTA
TTCAAAACTATTAAGATAGCAATCACATTCAATAGCCAAATACTATACCACCTGAGCGATGCAACGAAAT
GATCAATTTGAGCAAAAATGCTGCATATTTAGGACGGCATCATTATAGAAATGCTTCTTGCTGTGTACTT
TTCTCTCGTCTGGCAGCTGTTTCGCCGTTATTGTTAAAACCGGCTTAAGTTAGGTGTGTTTTCTACGACT
AGTGATGCCCCTACTAGAAGATGTGTGTTGCACAAATGTCCCTGAATAACCAATTTGAAGTGCAGATAGC
AGTAAACGTAAGCTAATATGAATATTATTTAACTGTAATGTTTTAATATCGCTGGACATTACTAATAAAC
CCACTATAAACACATGTACATATGTATGTTTTGGCATACAATGAGTAGTTGGGGAAAAAATGTGTAAAAG
CACCGTGACCATCACAGCATAAAGATAACCAGCTGAAGTATCGAATATGAGTAACCCCCAAATTGAATCA
CATGCCGCAACTGATAGGACCCATGGAAGTACACTCTTCATGGCGATATACAAGACACACACAAGCACGA
ACACCCAGTTGCGGAGGAAATTCTCCGTAAATGAAAACCCAATCGGCGAACAATTCATACCCATATATGG
TAAAAGTTTTGAACGCGACTTGAGAGCGGAGAGCATTGCGGCTGATAAGGTTTTAGCGCTAAGCGGGCTT
TATAAAACGGGCTGCGGGACCAGTTTTCATATCACTACCGTTTGAGTTCTTGTGCTGTGTGGATACTCCT
CCCGACACAAAGCCGCTCCATCAGCCAGCAGTCGTCTAATCCAGAGACCCCGGATCGGGGTACCAACATG
GACGCACAAACACGACGACGTGAGCGTCGCGCTGAGAAACAAGCTCAATGGAAAGCTGCAAACGGTGGAT
CTCCTCCACATATGGCTTACCCATACGATGTTCCAGATTACGCTCCTCCAAGCTTGAATTCTGCAGATAT
CCAGCACAGTGGCGGCCGCGCCCAGGCCCTGCTCGTGAAGCAGCCACCACCGCCACCGCCCCCGCCGCAC
CTGTCTCTGCACCCCTCTGCAGGCAAATCGGCCATGGACAGCTTCCCCTCGCACCCACAGACTCCCGGCC
TACCTGACCTGCAGACCAAAGAGCAGCAGTCTTCACCCAACACCTTTGCTCCTTACCCTCTCGCTGGACT
GAACCCAAACATGAATGTCAACAGCATGGACATGACCGGTGGCTTGTCGGTGAAGGACCCATCCCAGTCC
GCGGCAGCCGCCCCCGCGGCGACGCACCCCAACTCCATGGATAACTTGCCCAGTGCCGCTTCCCCCCTGG
AGCAGAACCCTAGCAAGCATGGTGCTATCCCTGGAGGTCTAAGCATTGGGCCTCCAGGTAAGTCCTCCAT
TGATGACTCCTATGGCCGGTACGATTTAATCCAGAACAGTGAGTCACCAGCCAGTCCTCCCGTAGCTGTT
CCCCATAGCTGGTCACGTGCCAAATCTGACAGTGATAAAATCTCAAATGGCTCTAGCATCAACTGGCCCC
CAGAAGCCCATCCGGGAGTTCCATGGAAAGGACTGCAGAATATTGACCCTGAGAATGACCCTGACGTCAC
TCCTGGCAGTGTCCCCACTGGGCCTACCATCAACACCACCATCCAGGATGTCAACCGCTACCTCCTCAAG
AGTGGAGGTAAACTGTCAGACATCAAATCGACGTGGTCCTCTGGCCCTACCTCCCACACGCAAGCCTCTC
TGTCTCATGAACTATGGAAGGTGCCCAGAAACAGTACTGCACCCACGAGGCCACCTCCAGGGTTAACCAA
TCCCAAGCCCTCCTCCACCTGGGGTGCCAGCCCCCTCGGCTGGACCAGCTCCTACTCCTCGGGTTCTGCC
TGGAGCACCGACACCTCAGGAAGAACCAGCAGCTGGCTCGTTCTTCGAAACCTCACTCCCCAGATTGATG
GTTCTACACTGCGGACATTGTGTTTGCAACATGGGCCTCTTATCACATTCCACCTGAATCTGACTCAAGG
CAATGCTGTGGTCCGGTACAGCTCCAAGGAGGAGGCTGCCAAGGCCCAGAAGTCTCTGCACATGTGCGTC
CTGGGAAACACTACCATCCTGGCCGAGTTCGCTGGTGAAGAAGAAGTGAATCGCTTCTTAGCCCAAGGCC
AGGCGCTGCCACCCACTTCCAGCTGGCAGTCCAGCAGCGCGTCCAGCCAGCCGCGGCTCAGCGCAGCGGG
CAGCTCCCATGGCCTGGTACGCAGCGACGCTGGCCACTGGAACGCCCCGTGCCTGGGTGGCAAGGGGAGC
AGTGAGCTGGCGGCGGCCGGGGTGCCCCAGTACTCCAGCAGCGCGGCGGCCCCGCCCAGCGCCGACGACA
GCAGGGTGATAGGCAGCCCCACGCCGCTAACCACCCTGCTGCCTGGGGACCTGCTCAGCGGGGAGTCCCT
GTAGTAATCTAGAGGGCCCGCGGTTCGAAGGTAAGCCTATCCCTAACCCTCTCCTCGGTCTCGATTCTAC
GCGTACCGGTCATCATCACCATCACCATTGAGTTTAAACCCGCTGATCAGCCTCGACTGTGCCTTCTAAG
GCCTGAGCTCGCTGATCAGCCTCGATCGAGGATCCAGACATGATAAGATACATTGATGAGTTTGGACAAA
CCACAACTAGAATGCAGTGAAAAAAATGCTTTATTTGTGAAATTTGTGATGCTATTGCTTTATTTGTAAC
CATTATAAGCTGCAATAAACAAGTTAACAACAACAATTGCATTCATTTTATGTTTCAGGTTCAGGGGGAG
GTGTGGGAGGTTTTTTAAAGCAAGTAAAACCTCTACAAATGTGGTATGGCTGATTATGATCAGTCGACCG
ATGCCCTTGAGAGCCTTCAACCCAGTCAGCTCCTTCCGGTGGGCGCGGGGCATGACTATCGTCGCCGCAC
TTATGACTGTCTTCTTTATCATGCAACTCGTAGGACAGGTGCCGGCAGCGCTCTGGGTCATTTTCGGCGA
GGACCGCTTTCGCTGGAGCGCGACGATGATCGGCCTGTCGCTTGCGGTATTCGGAATCTTGCACGCCCTC
GCTCAAGCCTTCGTCACTGGTCCCGCCACCAAACGTTTCGGCGAGAAGCAGGCCATTATCGCCGGCATGG
CGGCCGACGCGCTGGGCTACGTCTTGCTGGCGTTCGCGACGCGAGGCTGGATGGCCTTCCCCATTATGAT
TCTTCTCGCTTCCGGCGGCATCGGGATGCCCGCGTTGCAGGCCATGCTGTCCAGGCAGGTAGATGACGAC
CATCAGGGACAGCTTCAAGGATCGCTCGCGGCTCTTACCAGCCAGCAAAAGGCCAGGAACCGTAAAAAGG
CCGCGTTGCTGGCGTTTTTCCATAGGCTCCGCCCCCCTGACGAGCATCACAAAAATCGACGCTCAAGTCA
GAGGTGGCGAAACCCGACAGGACTATAAAGATACCAGGCGTTTCCCCCTGGAAGCTCCCTCGTGCGCTCT
CCTGTTCCGACCCTGCCGCTTACCGGATACCTGTCCGCCTTTCTCCCTTCGGGAAGCGTGGCGCTTTCTC
AATGCTCACGCTGTAGGTATCTCAGTTCGGTGTAGGTCGTTCGCTCCAAGCTGGGCTGTGTGCACGAACC
CCCCGTTCAGCCCGACCGCTGCGCCTTATCCGGTAACTATCGTCTTGAGTCCAACCCGGTAAGACACGAC
TTATCGCCACTGGCAGCAGCCACTGGTAACAGGATTAGCAGAGCGAGGTATGTAGGCGGTGCTACAGAGT
TCTTGAAGTGGTGGCCTAACTACGGCTACACTAGAAGGACAGTATTTGGTATCTGCGCTCTGCTGAAGCC
AGTTACCTTCGGAAAAAGAGTTGGTAGCTCTTGATCCGGCAAACAAACCACCGCTGGTAGCGGTGGTTTT
TTTGTTTGCAAGCAGCAGATTACGCGCAGAAAAAAAGGATCTCAAGAAGATCCTTTGATCTTTTCTACGG
GGTCTGACGCTCAGTGGAACGAAAACTCACGTTAAGGGATTTTGGTCATGAGATTATCAAAAAGGATCTT
CACCTAGATCCTTTTAAATTAAAAATGAAGTTTTAAATCAATCTAAAGTATATATGAGTAAACTTGGTCT
GACAGTTACCAATGCTTAATCAGTGAGGCACCTATCTCAGCGATCTGTCTATTTCGTTCATCCATAGTTG
CCTGACTCCCCGTCGTGTAGATAACTACGATACGGGAGGGCTTACCATCTGGCCCCAGTGCTGCAATGAT
ACCGCGAGACCCACGCTCACCGGCTCCAGATTTATCAGCAATAAACCAGCCAGCCGGAAGGGCCGAGCGC
AGAAGTGGTCCTGCAACTTTATCCGCCTCCATCCAGTCTATTAATTGTTGCCGGGAAGCTAGAGTAAGTA
GTTCGCCAGTTAATAGTTTGCGCAACGTTGTTGCCATTGCTGCAGGCATCGTGGTGTCACGCTCGTCGTT
TGGTATGGCTTCATTCAGCTCCGGTTCCCAACGATCAAGGCGAGTTACATGATCCCCCATGTTGTGCAAA
AAAGCGGTTAGCTCCTTCGGTCCTCCGATCGTTGTCAGAAGTAAGTTGGCCGCAGTGTTATCACTCATGG
TTATGGCAGCACTGCATAATTCTCTTACTGTCATGCCATCCGTAAGATGCTTTTCTGTGACTGGTGAGTA
CTCAACCAAGTCATTCTGAGAATAGTGTATGCGGCGACCGAGTTGCTCTTGCCCGGCGTCAACACGGGAT
AATACCGCGCCACATAGCAGAACTTTAAAAGTGCTCATCATTGGAAAACGTTCTTCGGGGCGAAAACTCT
CAAGGATCTTACCGCTGTTGAGATCCAGTTCGATGTAACCCACTCGTGCACCCAACTGATCTTCAGCATC
TTTTACTTTCACCAGCGTTTCTGGGTGAGCAAAAACAGGAAGGCAAAATGCCGCAAAAAAGGGAATAAGG
GCGACACGGAAATGTTGAATACTCATACTCTTCCTTTTTCAATATTATTGAAGCATTTATCAGGGTTATT
GTCTCATGAGCGGATACATATTTGAATGTATTTAGAAAAATAAACAAATAGGGGTTCCGCGCACATTTCC
CCGAAAAGTGCCACCTGACGTCTAAGAAACCATTATTATCATGACATTAACCTATAAAAATAGGCGTATC
ACGAGGCCCTTTCGT
